>Addgene plasmid #106683 | gh10 | addgene full sequence | sequence record 220732 | Addgene Assembled Full Sequence
CTAAATTGTAAGCGTTAATATTTTGTTAAAATTCGCGTTAAATTTTTGTTAAATCAGCTCATTTTTTAAC
CAATAGGCCGAAATCGGCAAAATCCCTTATAAATCAAAAGAATAGACCGAGATAGGGTTGAGTGGCCGCT
ACAGGGCGCTCCCATTCGCCATTCAGGCTGCGCAACTGTTGGGAAGGGCGTTTCGGTGCGGGCCTCTTCG
CTATTACGCCAGCTGGCGAAAGGGGGATGTGCTGCAAGGCGATTAAGTTGGGTAACGCCAGGGTTTTCCC
AGTCACGACGTTGTAAAACGACGGCCAGTGAGCGCGACGTAATACGACTCACTATAGGGCGAATTGGCGG
AAGGCCGTCAAGGCCACGTGTCTTGTCCAGAGCTCGATATCGAATTCGAGGGCCTATTTCCCATGATTCC
TTCATATTTGCATATACGATACAAGGCTGTTAGAGAGATAATTGGAATTAATTTGACTGTAAACACAAAG
ATATTAGTACAAAATACGTGACGTAGAAAGTAATAATTTCTTGGGTAGTTTGCAGTTTTAAAATTATGTT
TTAAAATGGACTATCATATGCTTACCGTAACTTGAAAGTATTTCGATTTCTTGGCTTTATATATCTTGTG
GAAAGGACGAAACACCGCTCTCTCAGCATCGGTCATGGTTTTAGAGCTAGAAATAGCAAGTTAAAATAAG
GCTAGTCCGTTATCAACTTGAAAAAGTGGCACCGAGTCGGTGCTTTTTTTGGTACCTGGAGCACAAGACT
GGCCTCATGGGCCTTCCGCTCACTGCCCGCTTTCCAGTCGGGAAACCTGTCGTGCCAGCTGCATTAACAT
GGTCATAGCTGTTTCCTTGCGTATTGGGCGCTCTCCGCTTCCTCGCTCACTGACTCGCTGCGCTCGGTCG
TTCGGGTAAAGCCTGGGGTGCCTAATGAGCAAAAGGCCAGCAAAAGGCCAGGAACCGTAAAAAGGCCGCG
TTGCTGGCGTTTTTCCATAGGCTCCGCCCCCCTGACGAGCATCACAAAAATCGACGCTCAAGTCAGAGGT
GGCGAAACCCGACAGGACTATAAAGATACCAGGCGTTTCCCCCTGGAAGCTCCCTCGTGCGCTCTCCTGT
TCCGACCCTGCCGCTTACCGGATACCTGTCCGCCTTTCTCCCTTCGGGAAGCGTGGCGCTTTCTCATAGC
TCACGCTGTAGGTATCTCAGTTCGGTGTAGGTCGTTCGCTCCAAGCTGGGCTGTGTGCACGAACCCCCCC
GTTCAGCCCGACCGCTGCGCCTTATCCGGTAACTATCGTCTTGAGTCCAACCCGGTAAGACACGACTTAT
CGCCACTGGCAGCAGCCACTGGTAACAGGATTAGCAGAGCGAGGTATGTAGGCGGTGCTACAGAGTTCTT
GAAGTGGTGGCCTAACTACGGCTACACTAGAAGAACAGTATTTGGTATCTGCGCTCTGCTGAAGCCAGTT
ACCTTCGGAAAAAGAGTTGGTAGCTCTTGATCCGGCAAACAAACCACCGCTGGTAGCGGTGGTTTTTTTG
TTTGCAAGCAGCAGATTACGCGCAGAAAAAAAGGATCTCAAGAAGATCCTTTGATCTTTTCTACGGGGTC
TGACGCTCAGTGGAACGAAAACTCACGTTAAGGGATTTTGGTCATGAGATTATCAAAAAGGATCTTCACC
TAGATCCTTTTAAATTAAAAATGAAGTTTTAAATCAATCTAAAGTATATATGAGTAAACTTGGTCTGACA
GTTACCAATGCTTAATCAGTGAGGCACCTATCTCAGCGATCTGTCTATTTCGTTCATCCATAGTTGCCTG
ACTCCCCGTCGTGTAGATAACTACGATACGGGAGGGCTTACCATCTGGCCCCAGTGCTGCAATGATACCG
CGAGAACCACGCTCACCGGCTCCAGATTTATCAGCAATAAACCAGCCAGCCGGAAGGGCCGAGCGCAGAA
GTGGTCCTGCAACTTTATCCGCCTCCATCCAGTCTATTAATTGTTGCCGGGAAGCTAGAGTAAGTAGTTC
GCCAGTTAATAGTTTGCGCAACGTTGTTGCCATTGCTACAGGCATCGTGGTGTCACGCTCGTCGTTTGGT
ATGGCTTCATTCAGCTCCGGTTCCCAACGATCAAGGCGAGTTACATGATCCCCCATGTTGTGCAAAAAAG
CGGTTAGCTCCTTCGGTCCTCCGATCGTTGTCAGAAGTAAGTTGGCCGCAGTGTTATCACTCATGGTTAT
GGCAGCACTGCATAATTCTCTTACTGTCATGCCATCCGTAAGATGCTTTTCTGTGACTGGTGAGTACTCA
ACCAAGTCATTCTGAGAATAGTGTATGCGGCGACCGAGTTGCTCTTGCCCGGCGTCAATACGGGATAATA
CCGCGCCACATAGCAGAACTTTAAAAGTGCTCATCATTGGAAAACGTTCTTCGGGGCGAAAACTCTCAAG
GATCTTACCGCTGTTGAGATCCAGTTCGATGTAACCCACTCGTGCACCCAACTGATCTTCAGCATCTTTT
ACTTTCACCAGCGTTTCTGGGTGAGCAAAAACAGGAAGGCAAAATGCCGCAAAAAAGGGAATAAGGGCGA
CACGGAAATGTTGAATACTCATACTCTTCCTTTTTCAATATTATTGAAGCATTTATCAGGGTTATTGTCT
CATGAGCGGATACATATTTGAATGTATTTAGAAAAATAAACAAATAGGGGTTCCGCGCACATTTCCCCGA
AAAGTGCCAC
Features (pLannotate 1.2.2; 10 found; start..end, strand, type, name):
      3..134     -  rep_origin     M13 ori (fragment): M13 bacteriophage origin of replication; arrow indicates direction of (+) strand synthesis
    155..311     -  CDS            lacZα (fragment): LacZα fragment of β-galactosidase; lacZ fragment
    320..338     +  promoter       T7 promoter: promoter for bacteriophage T7 RNA polymerase
    398..638     +  promoter       U6 promoter: RNA polymerase III promoter for human U6 snRNA
    668..743     +  misc_RNA       gRNA scaffold: guide RNA scaffold for the Streptococcus pyogenes CRISPR/Cas9 system
    790..837     -  CDS            lacI (fragment): lac repressor; lacI; The lac repressor binds to the lac operator to inhibit transcription in E. coli. This inhibition can be relieved by adding lactose or isopropyl-β-D-thiogalactopyranoside (IPTG).
    874..914     -  rep_origin     RSF ori (fragment): Plasmids containing the RSF 1030 origin of replication can be propagated in E. coli cells that contain additional plasmids with compatible origins.
    992..1581    -  rep_origin     ori: high-copy-number ColE1/pMB1/pBR322/pUC origin of replication
   1752..2612    -  CDS            AmpR: β-lactamase; bla; confers resistance to ampicillin, carbenicillin, and related antibiotics
   2613..2717    -  promoter       AmpR promoter: bla
