[The description below was written by a language model from this plasmid's Addgene catalogue record and pLannotate feature annotations shown in this document.]
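Description:
gh10 is a small mammalian-expression guide RNA plasmid built on the EPB104 backbone and designed to deliver a single CRISPR/Cas9 guide against human GALNT10, a polypeptide GalNAc-transferase gene. It belongs to a validated gRNA library covering the human glycosyltransferase genes. The assembled sequence record is about 2.7 kb. It is somewhat larger than the 2,376 bp listed for the empty backbone, and the record does not explain the difference. In E. coli the plasmid is maintained at high copy from a ColE1/pUC-type origin and selected with ampicillin through the β-lactamase gene and its native promoter.

The functional cassette is a human U6 RNA polymerase III promoter followed, after a short gap that presumably holds the 20-nt GALNT10 protospacer, by the Streptococcus pyogenes Cas9 gRNA scaffold. Transcription from U6 therefore yields a complete single guide RNA. No Cas9 coding sequence and no mammalian selection marker or reporter is annotated, so the nuclease must be supplied separately, for example from a co-transfected Cas9 plasmid or a Cas9-expressing cell line. A T7 promoter lies upstream of the U6 cassette and appears to be a cloning-vector remnant that also serves as a sequencing primer site. The partial M13 origin, lacZα, lacI and RSF origin annotations are short fragments left from the parental backbone and are not expected to be functional. The restriction sites used for cloning the guide are not recorded.

Typical use is transient transfection into human cells together with Cas9 to introduce indels in GALNT10. This generates knockouts for studying O-GalNAc glycosylation.
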