Addgene plasmid #106683: gh10
Purpose: expression of gRNA targeting GALNT10
Depositing lab: Eric-Paul Bennett. Depositing organization: University of Copenhagen. Publication: A validated gRNA library for CRISPR/Cas9 targeting of the human glycosyltransferase genome. Narimatsu Y, Joshi HJ, Zhang Y, Gomes C, Chen YH, Lorenzetti F, Furukawa S, Schjoldager K, Hansen L, Clausen H, Bennett EP, Wandall HH. Glycobiology. 2018 Jan 5. pii: 4791732. doi: 10.1093/glycob/cwx101. PubMed 29315387.
Backbone
  Vector backbone: EPB104
  Backbone manufacturer: Eric-Paul Bennett (Addgene plasmid # 68369)
  Backbone size w/o insert (bp): 2376
  Vector type: Mammalian Expression
Growth in bacteria
  Bacterial resistance: Ampicillin, 100 μg/mL
  Growth temperature: 37°C
  Growth strain: DH5alpha
  Copy number: High Copy
Gene/Insert
  Gene/Insert name: GALNT10
  gRNA/shRNA sequence: CTCTCTCAGCATCGGTCATG
  Species: H. sapiens (human)
  Entrez Gene: GALNT10 (a.k.a. GALNACT10, PPGALNACT10, PPGANTASE10)
  Cloning method: Restriction Enzyme; 5′ cloning site unknown (unknown if destroyed); 3′ cloning site unknown (unknown if destroyed)
  Sequencing primers: 5′ T7NP
Terms and licenses: Academic/Nonprofit Terms; Industry Terms: Not Available to Industry
How to cite: gh10 was a gift from Eric-Paul Bennett (Addgene plasmid # 106683 ; http://n2t.net/addgene:106683 ; RRID:Addgene_106683)
