>Addgene plasmid #106683 | gh10 | addgene partial sequence | sequence record 220731 | hU6-F
GGAATTAATTTGACTGTAAACACAAAGATATTAGTACAAAATACGTGACGTAGAAAGTAATAATTTCTTG
GGTAGTTTGCAGTTTTAAAATTATGTTTTAAAATGGACTATCATATGCTTACCGTAACTTGAAAGTATTT
CGATTTCTTGGCTTTATATATCTTGTGGAAAGGACGAAACACCGCTCTCTCAGCATCGGTCATGGTTTTA
GAGCTAGAAATAGCAAGTTAAAATAAGGCTAGTCCGTTATCAACTTGAAAAAGTGGCACCGAGTCGGTGC
TTTTTTTGGTACCTGGAGCACAAGACTGGCCTCATGGGCCTTCCGCTCACTGCCCGCTTTCCAGTCGGGA
AACCTGTCGTGCCAGCTGCATTAACATGGTCATAGCTGTTTCCTTGCGTATTGGGCGCTCTCCGCTTCCT
CGCTCACTGACTCGCTGCGCTCGGTCGTTCGGGTAAAGCCTGGGGTGCCTAATGAGCAAAAGGCCAGCAA
AAGGCCAGGAACCGTAAAAAGGCCGCGTTGCTGGCGTTTTTCCATAGGCTCCGCCCCCCTGACGAGCATC
ACAAAAATCGACGCTCAAGTCAGAGGTGGCGAAACCCGACAGGACTATAAAGATACCAGGCGTTTCCCCC
TGGAAGCTCCCTCGTGCGCTCTCCTGTTCCGACCCTGCCGCTTACCGGATACCTGTCCGCCTTTCTCCCT
TCGGGAAGCGTGGCGCTTTCTCATAGCTCACGCTGTAGGTATCTCAGTTCGGTGTAGGTCGTTCGCTCCA
AGCTGGGCTGTGTGCACGAACCCCCCCGTTCAGCCCGACCGCTGCGCCTTATCCGGTAACTATCGTCTTG
AGTCCAACCCGGTAAGACACGACTTATCGCCACTGGCAGCAGCCACTGGTAACAGGATTAGCAGAGCGAG
GTATGTAGGCGGTGCTACAGAGTTCTTGAA
